Addgene plasmid #62885: PX853
Purpose: N-term SpCas9 piece of inducible split-5 (Cas9(N)-FRB-NES split-5).
Depositing lab: Feng Zhang. Depositing organization: Broad Institute. Publication: A split-Cas9 architecture for inducible genome editing and transcription modulation. Zetsche B, Volz SE, Zhang F. Nat Biotechnol. 2015 Feb 2. doi: 10.1038/nbt.3149. PubMed 25643054.
Backbone
  Vector backbone: PX330
  Backbone manufacturer: Zhang lab
  Backbone size w/o insert (bp): 4222
  Total vector size (bp): 6292
  Vector type: Mammalian Expression, CRISPR
Growth in bacteria
  Bacterial resistance: Ampicillin, 100 μg/mL
  Growth temperature: 37°C
  Growth strain: Stbl3
  Copy number: Unknown
Gene/Insert
  Gene/Insert name: SpCas9 (aa 2-573)
  Insert size (bp): 2073
  Promoter: CBh
  Tag / fusion protein: NES PTK2 (N terminal on insert); FRB (C terminal on insert)
  Cloning method: Restriction Enzyme; 5′ cloning site Age1 (not destroyed); 3′ cloning site EcoR1 (not destroyed)
  Sequencing primers: 5′ ctggagcacctgcctgaaatcact�; 3′ GGCTGATCAGCGAGCTCTAG�
Resource information
  A portion of this plasmid was derived from a plasmid made by: SpCas9 piece was PCR amplified of PX330
Terms and licenses: Academic/Nonprofit Terms; Industry Terms: Not Available to Industry
How to cite: PX853 was a gift from Feng Zhang (Addgene plasmid # 62885 ; http://n2t.net/addgene:62885 ; RRID:Addgene_62885)
