[The description below was written by a language model from this plasmid's Addgene catalogue record and pLannotate feature annotations shown in this document.]
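Description:
PX853 is a mammalian expression and CRISPR plasmid built on the PX330 backbone. It encodes the N-terminal half of a rapamycin-inducible split Streptococcus pyogenes Cas9, the "split-5" design. It is propagated in E. coli through a high-copy ColE1/pUC-type origin and selected with ampicillin (β-lactamase). The backbone also retains an M13/f1 phage origin and a single annotated AAV2 ITR downstream of the expression cassette. With only one ITR annotated, the record gives no basis for treating it as an AAV packaging vector.

The payload is SpCas9 residues 2–573, driven by the CBh promoter, which appears in the feature table as a CMV enhancer, chicken β-actin promoter and hybrid intron. The cassette is terminated by a bGH polyadenylation signal. The Cas9 fragment is fused at its C terminus to FRB, the FKBP–rapamycin binding domain. It also carries a nuclear export signal derived from PTK2. The catalogue lists this NES as N-terminal on the insert, although the construct name reads Cas9(N)-FRB-NES, and the feature table does not annotate the NES to settle its position. The short stretch annotated as a "dCas9(C) fragment" directly after Cas9(N) most likely reflects this split point lying further into Cas9 than the reference annotation. It does not indicate a separate element.

In this system, rapamycin dimerises FRB with an FKBP-fused C-terminal Cas9 piece supplied from a partner plasmid, reassembling functional Cas9. The NES is intended to keep the N-terminal piece out of the nucleus until induction, limiting background activity. The plasmid also keeps PX330's human U6 promoter and gRNA scaffold, so a guide RNA could be expressed from the same vector, though the record does not state any cloned spacer. It is used for inducible genome editing and transcription modulation.
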