Features (pLannotate 1.2.2; 18 found; start..end, strand, type, name):
      1..241     +  promoter       U6 promoter: RNA polymerase III promoter for human U6 snRNA
    268..343     +  misc_RNA       gRNA scaffold: guide RNA scaffold for the Streptococcus pyogenes CRISPR/Cas9 system
    350..393     +  misc_RNA       gRNA scaffold (fragment): guide RNA scaffold for the Streptococcus pyogenes CRISPR/Cas9 system
    440..725     +  enhancer       CMV enhancer: human cytomegalovirus immediate early enhancer; contains an 18-bp deletion relative to the standard CMV enhancer
    727..1004    +  promoter       chicken β-actin promoter: No description available
   1005..1233    +  intron         hybrid intron: hybrid between chicken β-actin (CBA) and minute virus of mice (MMV) introns (Gray et al., 2011)
   1278..2879    +  CDS            Cas9(N): N-terminal portion of Streptococcus pyogenes Cas9 (Zetsche et al., 2015)
   2880..2993    +  CDS            dCas9(C) (fragment): C-terminal portion of catalytically inactive Streptococcus pyogenes dCas9 carrying the N863A mutation (Zetsche et al., 2015)
   3039..3308    +  CDS            FRB (sequence withheld): FKBP-rapamycin binding domain of human FRAP
   3342..3453    +  polyA_signal   bGH poly(A) signal: bovine growth hormone polyadenylation signal
   3558..3698    +  repeat_region  AAV2 ITR: inverted terminal repeat of adeno-associated virus serotype 2 inverted
   3703..3754    -  misc_feature   bom (fragment): basis of mobility region from pBR322
   3773..4153    +  rep_origin     M13 ori (sequence partly withheld): M13 bacteriophage origin of replication; arrow indicates direction of (+) strand synthesis
   4229..4278    -  misc_feature   bom (fragment): basis of mobility region from pBR322
   4380..4415    -  CDS            rop (fragment): Rop protein, which maintains plasmids at low copy number; rop
   4510..4614    +  promoter       AmpR promoter: bla
   4615..5475    +  CDS            AmpR: β-lactamase; bla; confers resistance to ampicillin, carbenicillin, and related antibiotics
   5646..6234    +  rep_origin     ori: high-copy-number ColE1/pMB1/pBR322/pUC origin of replication
>Addgene plasmid #62885 | PX853 | depositor full sequence | sequence record 105908 | PX853 sequence 6295 bps
GAGGGCCTATTTCCCATGATTCCTTCATATTTGCATATACGATACAAGGCTGTTAGAGAGATAATTGGAA
TTAATTTGACTGTAAACACAAAGATATTAGTACAAAATACGTGACGTAGAAAGTAATAATTTCTTGGGTA
GTTTGCAGTTTTAAAATTATGTTTTAAAATGGACTATCATATGCTTACCGTAACTTGAAAGTATTTCGAT
TTCTTGGCTTTATATATCTTGTGGAAAGGACGAAACACCGGGTCTTCGAGAAGACCTGTTTTAGAGCTAG
AAATAGCAAGTTAAAATAAGGCTAGTCCGTTATCAACTTGAAAAAGTGGCACCGAGTCGGTGCTTTTTTG
TTTTAGAGCTAGAAATAGCAAGTTAAAATAAGGCTAGTCCGTTTTTAGCGCGTGCGCCAATTCTGCAGAC
AAATGGCTCTAGAGGTACCCGTTACATAACTTACGGTAAATGGCCCGCCTGGCTGACCGCCCAACGACCC
CCGCCCATTGACGTCAATAGTAACGCCAATAGGGACTTTCCATTGACGTCAATGGGTGGAGTATTTACGG
TAAACTGCCCACTTGGCAGTACATCAAGTGTATCATATGCCAAGTACGCCCCCTATTGACGTCAATGACG
GTAAATGGCCCGCCTGGCATTGTGCCCAGTACATGACCTTATGGGACTTTCCTACTTGGCAGTACATCTA
CGTATTAGTCATCGCTATTACCATGGTCGAGGTGAGCCCCACGTTCTGCTTCACTCTCCCCATCTCCCCC
CCCTCCCCACCCCCAATTTTGTATTTATTTATTTTTTAATTATTTTGTGCAGCGATGGGGGCGGGGGGGG
GGGGGGGGCGCGCGCCAGGCGGGGCGGGGCGGGGCGAGGGGCGGGGCGGGGCGAGGCGGAGAGGTGCGGC
GGCAGCCAATCAGAGCGGCGCGCTCCGAAAGTTTCCTTTTATGGCGAGGCGGCGGCGGCGGCGGCCCTAT
AAAAAGCGAAGCGCGCGGCGGGCGGGAGTCGCTGCGACGCTGCCTTCGCCCCGTGCCCCGCTCCGCCGCC
GCCTCGCGCCGCCCGCCCCGGCTCTGACTGACCGCGTTACTCCCACAGGTGAGCGGGCGGGACGGCCCTT
CTCCTCCGGGCTGTAATTAGCTGAGCAAGAGGTAAGGGTTTAAGGGATGGTTGGTTGGTGGGGTATTAAT
GTTTAATTACCTGGAGCACCTGCCTGAAATCACTTTTTTTCAGGTTGGACCGGTGCCACCATGCTAGATT
TAGCTAGCTTAATCCTCGACAAGAAGTACAGCATCGGCCTGGACATCGGCACCAACTCTGTGGGCTGGGC
CGTGATCACCGACGAGTACAAGGTGCCCAGCAAGAAATTCAAGGTGCTGGGCAACACCGACCGGCACAGC
ATCAAGAAGAACCTGATCGGAGCCCTGCTGTTCGACAGCGGCGAAACAGCCGAGGCCACCCGGCTGAAGA
GAACCGCCAGAAGAAGATACACCAGACGGAAGAACCGGATCTGCTATCTGCAAGAGATCTTCAGCAACGA
GATGGCCAAGGTGGACGACAGCTTCTTCCACAGACTGGAAGAGTCCTTCCTGGTGGAAGAGGATAAGAAG
CACGAGCGGCACCCCATCTTCGGCAACATCGTGGACGAGGTGGCCTACCACGAGAAGTACCCCACCATCT
ACCACCTGAGAAAGAAACTGGTGGACAGCACCGACAAGGCCGACCTGCGGCTGATCTATCTGGCCCTGGC
CCACATGATCAAGTTCCGGGGCCACTTCCTGATCGAGGGCGACCTGAACCCCGACAACAGCGACGTGGAC
AAGCTGTTCATCCAGCTGGTGCAGACCTACAACCAGCTGTTCGAGGAAAACCCCATCAACGCCAGCGGCG
TGGACGCCAAGGCCATCCTGTCTGCCAGACTGAGCAAGAGCAGACGGCTGGAAAATCTGATCGCCCAGCT
GCCCGGCGAGAAGAAGAATGGCCTGTTCGGAAACCTGATTGCCCTGAGCCTGGGCCTGACCCCCAACTTC
AAGAGCAACTTCGACCTGGCCGAGGATGCCAAACTGCAGCTGAGCAAGGACACCTACGACGACGACCTGG
ACAACCTGCTGGCCCAGATCGGCGACCAGTACGCCGACCTGTTTCTGGCCGCCAAGAACCTGTCCGACGC
CATCCTGCTGAGCGACATCCTGAGAGTGAACACCGAGATCACCAAGGCCCCCCTGAGCGCCTCTATGATC
AAGAGATACGACGAGCACCACCAGGACCTGACCCTGCTGAAAGCTCTCGTGCGGCAGCAGCTGCCTGAGA
AGTACAAAGAGATTTTCTTCGACCAGAGCAAGAACGGCTACGCCGGCTACATTGACGGCGGAGCCAGCCA
GGAAGAGTTCTACAAGTTCATCAAGCCCATCCTGGAAAAGATGGACGGCACCGAGGAACTGCTCGTGAAG
CTGAACAGAGAGGACCTGCTGCGGAAGCAGCGGACCTTCGACAACGGCAGCATCCCCCACCAGATCCACC
TGGGAGAGCTGCACGCCATTCTGCGGCGGCAGGAAGATTTTTACCCATTCCTGAAGGACAACCGGGAAAA
GATCGAGAAGATCCTGACCTTCCGCATCCCCTACTACGTGGGCCCTCTGGCCAGGGGAAACAGCAGATTC
GCCTGGATGACCAGAAAGAGCGAGGAAACCATCACCCCCTGGAACTTCGAGGAAGTGGTGGACAAGGGCG
CTTCCGCCCAGAGCTTCATCGAGCGGATGACCAACTTCGATAAGAACCTGCCCAACGAGAAGGTGCTGCC
CAAGCACAGCCTGCTGTACGAGTACTTCACCGTGTATAACGAGCTGACCAAAGTGAAATACGTGACCGAG
GGAATGAGAAAGCCCGCCTTCCTGAGCGGCGAGCAGAAAAAGGCCATCGTGGACCTGCTGTTCAAGACCA
ACCGGAAAGTGACCGTGAAGCAGCTGAAAGAGGACTACTTCAAGAAAATCGAGGGTGGCGGTGGCTCGGG
TGGCGGTGGCTCGGGTGGCGGTGGCTCG
[270 nt withheld, positions 3039-3308]
TAAGAATTCCTAGAGCTCGCTGATCAGCCTCGACTGTGCCTTCTAGTTGCCAGCCATCTGTTGTTTGCCC
CTCCCCCGTGCCTTCCTTGACCCTGGAAGGTGCCACTCCCACTGTCCTTTCCTAATAAAATGAGGAAATT
GCATCGCATTGTCTGAGTAGGTGTCATTCTATTCTGGGGGGTGGGGTGGGGCAGGACAGCAAGGGGGAGG
ATTGGGAAGAGAATAGCAGGCATGCTGGGGAGCGGCCGCAGGAACCCCTAGTGATGGAGTTGGCCACTCC
CTCTCTGCGCGCTCGCTCGCTCACTGAGGCCGGGCGACCAAAGGTCGCCCGACGCCCGGGCTTTGCCCGG
GCGGCCTCAGTGAGCGAGCGAGCGCGCAGCTGCCTGCAGGGGCGCCTGATGCGGTATTTTCTCCTTACGC
ATCTGTGCGGTATTTCACACCGCATA
[142 nt withheld, positions 3755-3896]
C
[141 nt withheld, positions 3898-4038]
CCTTTGACGTTGGAGTCCACGTTCTTT
[37 nt withheld, positions 4066-4102]
ACCCTATCTCGGGCTATTCTTTTGATTTATAAGGGATTTTGCCGATTTCGGCCTATTGGTTAAAAAATGA
GCTGATTTAACAAAAATTTAACGCGAATTTTAACAAAATATTAACGTTTACAATTTTATGGTGCACTCTC
AGTACAATCTGCTCTGATGCCGCATAGTTAAGCCAGCCCCGACACCCGCCAACACCCGCTGACGCGCCCT
GACGGGCTTGTCTGCTCCCGGCATCCGCTTACAGACAAGCTGTGACCGTCTCCGGGAGCTGCATGTGTCA
GAGGTTTTCACCGTCATCACCGAAACGCGCGAGACGAAAGGGCCTCGTGATACGCCTATTTTTATAGGTT
AATGTCATGATAATAATGGTTTCTTAGACGTCAGGTGGCACTTTTCGGGGAAATGTGCGCGGAACCCCTA
TTTGTTTATTTTTCTAAATACATTCAAATATGTATCCGCTCATGAGACAATAACCCTGATAAATGCTTCA
ATAATATTGAAAAAGGAAGAGTATGAGTATTCAACATTTCCGTGTCGCCCTTATTCCCTTTTTTGCGGCA
TTTTGCCTTCCTGTTTTTGCTCACCCAGAAACGCTGGTGAAAGTAAAAGATGCTGAAGATCAGTTGGGTG
CACGAGTGGGTTACATCGAACTGGATCTCAACAGCGGTAAGATCCTTGAGAGTTTTCGCCCCGAAGAACG
TTTTCCAATGATGAGCACTTTTAAAGTTCTGCTATGTGGCGCGGTATTATCCCGTATTGACGCCGGGCAA
GAGCAACTCGGTCGCCGCATACACTATTCTCAGAATGACTTGGTTGAGTACTCACCAGTCACAGAAAAGC
ATCTTACGGATGGCATGACAGTAAGAGAATTATGCAGTGCTGCCATAACCATGAGTGATAACACTGCGGC
CAACTTACTTCTGACAACGATCGGAGGACCGAAGGAGCTAACCGCTTTTTTGCACAACATGGGGGATCAT
GTAACTCGCCTTGATCGTTGGGAACCGGAGCTGAATGAAGCCATACCAAACGACGAGCGTGACACCACGA
TGCCTGTAGCAATGGCAACAACGTTGCGCAAACTATTAACTGGCGAACTACTTACTCTAGCTTCCCGGCA
ACAATTAATAGACTGGATGGAGGCGGATAAAGTTGCAGGACCACTTCTGCGCTCGGCCCTTCCGGCTGGC
TGGTTTATTGCTGATAAATCTGGAGCCGGTGAGCGTGGAAGCCGCGGTATCATTGCAGCACTGGGGCCAG
ATGGTAAGCCCTCCCGTATCGTAGTTATCTACACGACGGGGAGTCAGGCAACTATGGATGAACGAAATAG
ACAGATCGCTGAGATAGGTGCCTCACTGATTAAGCATTGGTAACTGTCAGACCAAGTTTACTCATATATA
CTTTAGATTGATTTAAAACTTCATTTTTAATTTAAAAGGATCTAGGTGAAGATCCTTTTTGATAATCTCA
TGACCAAAATCCCTTAACGTGAGTTTTCGTTCCACTGAGCGTCAGACCCCGTAGAAAAGATCAAAGGATC
TTCTTGAGATCCTTTTTTTCTGCGCGTAATCTGCTGCTTGCAAACAAAAAAACCACCGCTACCAGCGGTG
GTTTGTTTGCCGGATCAAGAGCTACCAACTCTTTTTCCGAAGGTAACTGGCTTCAGCAGAGCGCAGATAC
CAAATACTGTCCTTCTAGTGTAGCCGTAGTTAGGCCACCACTTCAAGAACTCTGTAGCACCGCCTACATA
CCTCGCTCTGCTAATCCTGTTACCAGTGGCTGCTGCCAGTGGCGATAAGTCGTGTCTTACCGGGTTGGAC
TCAAGACGATAGTTACCGGATAAGGCGCAGCGGTCGGGCTGAACGGGGGGTTCGTGCACACAGCCCAGCT
TGGAGCGAACGACCTACACCGAACTGAGATACCTACAGCGTGAGCTATGAGAAAGCGCCACGCTTCCCGA
AGGGAGAAAGGCGGACAGGTATCCGGTAAGCGGCAGGGTCGGAACAGGAGAGCGCACGAGGGAGCTTCCA
GGGGGAAACGCCTGGTATCTTTATAGTCCTGTCGGGTTTCGCCACCTCTGACTTGAGCGTCGATTTTTGT
GATGCTCGTCAGGGGGGCGGAGCCTATGGAAAAACGCCAGCAACGCGGCCTTTTTACGGTTCCTGGCCTT
TTGCTGGCCTTTTGCTCACATGT
