>Addgene plasmid #62885 | PX853 | depositor partial sequence | sequence record 103925 | End of CBh promoter to beginning of bGHpA
CTGGAGCACCTGCCTGAAATCACTTTTTTTCAGGTTGGACCGGTGCCACCATGCTAGATTTAGCTAGCTT
AATCCTCGACAAGAAGTACAGCATCGGCCTGGACATCGGCACCAACTCTGTGGGCTGGGCCGTGATCACC
GACGAGTACAAGGTGCCCAGCAAGAAATTCAAGGTGCTGGGCAACACCGACCGGCACAGCATCAAGAAGA
ACCTGATCGGAGCCCTGCTGTTCGACAGCGGCGAAACAGCCGAGGCCACCCGGCTGAAGAGAACCGCCAG
AAGAAGATACACCAGACGGAAGAACCGGATCTGCTATCTGCAAGAGATCTTCAGCAACGAGATGGCCAAG
GTGGACGACAGCTTCTTCCACAGACTGGAAGAGTCCTTCCTGGTGGAAGAGGATAAGAAGCACGAGCGGC
ACCCCATCTTCGGCAACATCGTGGACGAGGTGGCCTACCACGAGAAGTACCCCACCATCTACCACCTGAG
AAAGAAACTGGTGGACAGCACCGACAAGGCCGACCTGCGGCTGATCTATCTGGCCCTGGCCCACATGATC
AAGTTCCGGGGCCACTTCCTGATCGAGGGCGACCTGAACCCCGACAACAGCGACGTGGACAAGCTGTTCA
TCCAGCTGGTGCAGACCTACAACCAGCTGTTCGAGGAAAACCCCATCAACGCCAGCGGCGTGGACGCCAA
GGCCATCCTGTCTGCCAGACTGAGCAAGAGCAGACGGCTGGAAAATCTGATCGCCCAGCTGCCCGGCGAG
AAGAAGAATGGCCTGTTCGGAAACCTGATTGCCCTGAGCCTGGGCCTGACCCCCAACTTCAAGAGCAACT
TCGACCTGGCCGAGGATGCCAAACTGCAGCTGAGCAAGGACACCTACGACGACGACCTGGACAACCTGCT
GGCCCAGATCGGCGACCAGTACGCCGACCTGTTTCTGGCCGCCAAGAACCTGTCCGACGCCATCCTGCTG
AGCGACATCCTGAGAGTGAACACCGAGATCACCAAGGCCCCCCTGAGCGCCTCTATGATCAAGAGATACG
ACGAGCACCACCAGGACCTGACCCTGCTGAAAGCTCTCGTGCGGCAGCAGCTGCCTGAGAAGTACAAAGA
GATTTTCTTCGACCAGAGCAAGAACGGCTACGCCGGCTACATTGACGGCGGAGCCAGCCAGGAAGAGTTC
TACAAGTTCATCAAGCCCATCCTGGAAAAGATGGACGGCACCGAGGAACTGCTCGTGAAGCTGAACAGAG
AGGACCTGCTGCGGAAGCAGCGGACCTTCGACAACGGCAGCATCCCCCACCAGATCCACCTGGGAGAGCT
GCACGCCATTCTGCGGCGGCAGGAAGATTTTTACCCATTCCTGAAGGACAACCGGGAAAAGATCGAGAAG
ATCCTGACCTTCCGCATCCCCTACTACGTGGGCCCTCTGGCCAGGGGAAACAGCAGATTCGCCTGGATGA
CCAGAAAGAGCGAGGAAACCATCACCCCCTGGAACTTCGAGGAAGTGGTGGACAAGGGCGCTTCCGCCCA
GAGCTTCATCGAGCGGATGACCAACTTCGATAAGAACCTGCCCAACGAGAAGGTGCTGCCCAAGCACAGC
CTGCTGTACGAGTACTTCACCGTGTATAACGAGCTGACCAAAGTGAAATACGTGACCGAGGGAATGAGAA
AGCCCGCCTTCCTGAGCGGCGAGCAGAAAAAGGCCATCGTGGACCTGCTGTTCAAGACCAACCGGAAAGT
GACCGTGAAGCAGCTGAAAGAGGACTACTTCAAGAAAATCGAGGGTGGCGGTGGCTCGGGTGGCGGTGGC
TCGGGTGGCGGTGGCTCG
[270 nt withheld, positions 1839-2108]
TAAGAATTCCTAGAGCTCGCTGATCAGCC
