>Addgene plasmid #62885 | PX853 | addgene partial sequence | sequence record 106401 | pBR322ori-F 5'-GGGAAACGCCTGGTATCTTT-3'
CCACCTCTGACTTGAGCGTCGATTTTTGTGATGCTCGTCAGGGGGGCGGAGCCTATGGAAAAACGCCAGC
AACGCGGCCTTTTTACGGTTCCTGGCCTTTTGCTGGCCTTTTGCTCACATGTGAGGGCCTATTTCCCATG
ATTCCTTCATATTTGCATATACGATACAAGGCTGTTAGAGAGATAATTGGAATTAATTTGACTGTAAACA
CAAAGATATTAGTACAAAATACGTGACGTAGAAAGTAATAATTTCTTGGGTAGTTTGCAGTTTTAAAATT
ATGTTTTAAAATGGACTATCATATGCTTACCGTAACTTGAAAGTATTTCGATTTCTTGGCTTTATATATC
TTGTGGAAAGGACGAAACACCGGGTCTTCGAGAAGACCTGTTTTAGAGCTAGAAATAGCAAGTTAAAATA
AGGCTAGTCCGTTATCAACTTGAAAAAGTGGCACCGAGTCGGTGCTTTTTTGTTTTAGAGCTAGAAATAG
CAAGTTAAAATAAGGCTAGTCCGTTTTTAGCGCGTGCGCCAATTCTGCAGACAAATGGCTCTAGAGGTAC
CCGTTACATAACTTACGGTAAATGGCCCGCCTGGCTGACCGCCCAACGACCCCCGCCCATTGACGTCAAT
AGTAACGCCAATAGGGACTTTCCATTGACGTCAATGGGTGGAGTATTTACGGTAAACTGCCCACTTGGCA
GTACATCAAG
