>Addgene plasmid #62885 | PX853 | addgene partial sequence | sequence record 106402 | BGH-rev 5'-TAGAAGGCACAGTCGAGG-3'
GAATTCTTA
[270 nt withheld, positions 10-279]
CGAGCCACCGCCACCCGAGCCACCGCCACCCGAGCCACCGCCACCCTCGATTTTCTTGAAGTAGTCCTCT
TTCAGCTGCTTCACGGTCACTTTCCGGTTGGTCTTGAACAGCAGGTCCACGATGGCCTTTTTCTGCTCGC
CGCTCAGGAAGGCGGGCTTTCTCATTCCCTCGGTCACGTATTTCACTTTGGTCAGCTCGTTATACACGGT
GAAGTACTCGTACAGCAGGCTGTGCTTGGGCAGCACCTTCTCGTTGGGCAGGTTCTTATCGAAGTTGGTC
ATCCGCTC
