>Addgene plasmid #62885 | PX853 | addgene partial sequence | sequence record 106403 | hSpCas9-R1 5'-CGCTCGTGCTTCTTATCCTC-3'
CTTCCAGTCTGTGGAAGAAGCTGTCGTCCACCTTGGCCATCTCGTTGCTGAAGATCTCTTGCAGATAGCA
GATCCGGTTCTTCCGTCTGGTGTATCTTCTTCTGGCGGTTCTCTTCAGCCGGGTGGCCTCGGCTGTTTCG
CCGCTGTCGAACAGCAGGGCTCCGATCAGGTTCTTCTTGATGCTGTGCCGGTCGGTGTTGCCCAGCACCT
TGAATTTCTTGCTGGGCACCTTGTACTCGTCGGTGATCACGGCCCAGCCCACAGAGTTGGTGCCGATGTC
CAGGCCGATGCTGTACTTCTTGTCGAGGATTAAGCTAGCTAAATCTAGCATGGTGGCACCGGTCCAACCT
GAAAAAAAGTGATTTCAGGCAGGTGCTCCAGGTAATTAAACATTAATACCCCACCAACCAACCATCCCTT
AAACCCTTACCT
